>Addgene plasmid #68898 | pMM733 | depositor full sequence | sequence record 121385 | pMM733 sequence 11677 bps
TCAGCCTTGATCTGGAAGAAGCAATGAAAGCTGCTGTTAAGTCTCCGAATCAGGTATTGTTCCTGACAGG
TGTATTCCCATCCGGTAAACGCGGATACTTTGCAGTTGATCTGACTCAGGAATAAATTATAAATTAAGGT
AAGAAGATTGTAGGATAAGCTAATGAAATAGAAAAAGGATGCCGTCACACAACTTGTCGGCATTCTTTTT
TGTTTTATTAGTTGAAAATATAGTGAAAAAGTTGCCTAAATATGTATGTTAACAAATTATTTGTCGTAAC
TTTGCACTCCAAATCTGTTTTTAACATATGGCACTAGTGGTGAATGTGAAACCAGTAACGTTATACGATG
TCGCAGAGTATGCCGGTGTCTCTTATCAGACCGTTTCCCGCGTGGTGAACCAGGCCAGCCACGTTTCTGC
GAAAACGCGGGAAAAAGTGGAAGCGGCGATGGCGGAGCTGAATTACATTCCCAACCGCGTGGCACAACAA
CTGGCGGGCAAACAGTCGTTGCTGATTGGCGTTGCCACCTCCAGTCTGGCCCTGCACGCGCCGTCGCAAA
TTGTCGCGGCGATTAAATCTCGCGCCGATCAACTGGGTGCCAGCGTGGTGGTGTCGATGGTAGAACGAAG
CGGCGTCGAAGCCTGTAAAGCGGCGGTGCACAATCTTCTCGCGCAACGCGTCAGTGGGCTGATCATTAAC
TATCCGCTGGATGACCAGGATGCCATTGCTGTGGAAGCTGCCTGCACTAATGTTCCGGCGTTATTTCTTG
ATGTCTCTGACCAGACACCCATCAACAGTATTATTTTCTCCCATGAGGACGGTACGCGACTGGGCGTGGA
GCATCTGGTCGCATTGGGTCACCAGCAAATCGCGCTGTTAGCGGGCCCATTAAGTTCTGTCTCGGCGCGT
CTGCGTCTGGCTGGCTGGCATAAATATCTCACTCGCAATCAAATTCAGCCGATAGCGGAACGGGAAGGCG
ACTGGAGTGCCATGTCCGGTTTTCAACAAACCATGCAAATGCTGAATGAGGGCATCGTTCCCACTGCGAT
GCTGGTTGCCAACGATCAGATGGCGCTGGGCGCAATGCGCGCCATTACCGAGTCCGGGCTGCGCGTTGGT
GCGGATATCTCGGTAGTGGGATACGACGATACCGAGGACAGCTCATGTTATATCCCGCCGTTAACCACCA
TCAAACAGGATTTTCGCCTGCTGGGGCAAACCAGCGTGGACCGCTTGCTGCAACTCTCTCAGGGCCAGGC
GGTGAAGGGCAATCAGCTGTTGCCCGTCTCACTGGTGAAAAGAAAAACCACCCTGGCGCCCAATACGCAA
ACCGCCTCTCCCCGCGCGTTGGCCGATTCATTAATGCAGCTGGCACGACAGGTTTCCCGACTGGAAAGCG
GGCAGTGAGCTTTCCTCGGTACCAAATTCCAGAAAAGAGGCCTCCCGAAAGGGGGGCCTTTTTTCGTTTT
GGTCCTACTTGTGCCTGTTCTATTTCCGAACCGACCGCTTGTATGAATCCATCAAAATTCGTTTTCTCTA
TGTTGGATTCCTTGTTGCTCATATTGTGATGATAATTTCTACAAATATAGTCATTGGTAACTATCTATGA
AACTGTTTGATACTTTTATAGTTGATTAAACTTGTTCATGGCATTTGCCTTAATATCATCCGCTATGTCA
ATGTAGGGTTTCATAGCTTTGTAGTCGCTGTGTCCCGTCCATTTCATGACCACCTGTGCCGGGATTCCGA
GAGCCAGCGCATTGCAGATGAATGTCCTTCTTCCTGCATGGGTACTGAGCAAAGCGTATTTGGGTGTGAC
TTCATCAATACGTTCATTTCCCTTGTAGTAGGTTTCCCGTACAGGCTCGTTGATTTCTGCCAGTTCGCCC
AGCTCTTTCAGGTAATCGTTCATCTTCTGGTTGCTGATGACGGGCAGAGCCATGTAATTCTCGAAATGGA
TGTCCTTGTATTTGTCCAGTATGGCTTTGCTGTATTTGTTCAGTTCAATCGTCAGGCTGTCGGCAGTCTT
GACTGTGGTTATTTCGATGTGGTCGGACTTCACATCGCTTCTTTTCAGATTGCGAACATCCGAATACCGC
AAACTCGTAAAGCAGCAGAACAGGAAAACATCACGCACACGTTCCAGGTATTGCTTATCCTTGGGTATCT
GGTAGTCTTTCAGCTTGTTCAGTTCATCCCAAGTCAGGAAGATTACTTTTTTCGAGGTGGTTTTCAGTTT
CGGTTTGAACGTATCGTATGCAATGTTCTGATGATGTCCTTTCTTGAAGCTCCAGCGCAGGAACCATTTG
AGGAATCCCATTTGCTTGCCGATGGTGCTGTTTCTCATATCCTTGGTGTCACGCAGGAAGTTGACGTATT
CGTTCAATCCAAACTCGTTGAAATAGTTGAACGTTGCATCCTCCTTGAACTCTTTGAGGTGGTTCCTCAC
TGCTGCAAATTTTTCATAGGTGGATGCCGTCCAGTTATTCTGGTTACCGCACTCTTTTACAAACTCATCG
AACACCTCCCAAAAGCTGACAGGGGCTTCTTCCGGCTGTTCTTCGCTGGTGTCTTTCATTCTCATGTTGA
AAGCTTCCTTCAACTGTTGGGTCGTTGGCATGACCTCCTGCACCTCAAATTCCTTGAAAATATTCTGGAT
TTCGGCATAGTATTTCAGCAAGTCCGTATTGATTTCGGCTGCACTTTGCTTTAGCTTGTTGGTACATCCG
CTCTTTACCCGCTGCTTATCTGCATCCCATTTGGCTACGTCAATCCGGTAGCCCGTTGTAAACTCGATGC
GTTGGCTGGCAAAGATGACACGCATACGGATGGGTACGTTCTCTACGATTGGCACACCGTTCTTTTTCCG
GCTCTCCAATGCAAAAATGATGTTGCGCTTGATATTCATAATTGGGTGCGTTTGAAATTCTACACCCAAA
TATACACCCAATTATTGAGATAGCAAAAGACATTTAGAAACATTTACTTTTACTCTATATTGTAATTTAC
ACTTGATTATCAGTCGTTTGCAGTCTTATGATATTCTGTGAAAGTATAAGTTCGAGAGCCTGTCTCTCCG
CAAAAAACGCTGAAAATCAGCAGATTGCAAAACAAACACCCTGTTTTACACCCAAGAATGTAAAGTCGGC
TGTTTTTGTTTTATTTAAGATAATACAACCACTACATAATAAAAGAGTAGCGATATTAAAAGAATCCGAT
GAGAAAAGACTAATATTTATCTATCCATTCAGTTTGATTTTTCAGGACTTTACATCGTCCTGAAAGTATT
TGTTGGTACCGGTACCGAGGACGCGTAAACATTTACAGTTGCATGTGGCCTATTGTTTTTAGCCGTTAAA
TATTTTATAACTATTAAATAGCGATACAAATTGTTCGAAACTAATATTGTTTATATCATATATTCTCGCA
TGTTTTAAAGCTTTATTAAATTGATTTTTTGTAAACAGTTTTTCGTACTCTTTGTTAACCCATTTCATTA
CAAAAGTTTCATATTTTTTTCTCTCTTTAAATGCCATTTTTGCTGGCTTTCTTTTTAATACAATTAATGT
GCTATCCACTTTAGGTTTTGGATGGAAATAATACCTAGGAATTTTTGCTAATATAGAAATATCTACCTCT
GCCATTAACAGCAATGCTAGTGATCTGTTTGTATCTAATAACATTTTAGCAAAACCATATTCCACTATTA
AATAACTTATTGTGGCTGAACTTTCAAAAACAATTTTTCGAATTATATTTGTGCTTATGTTGTAAGGTAT
GCTGCCAAATATTTTATATGGATTGTGGCTAGGAAATGTAAATTTCAGTATATCATCATTTACTATTTGA
TAGTTAGGATAATTTAAGAGCTTATTACGAGTTACCTCACATAATTTAGAATCAATTTCTATCGCCGTTA
CAAAATTACATCTCTTTACCAATCCAGCAGTAAAATGACCTTTCCCTGCACCTATTTCAAAGATGTTATC
TTTTTCATCTAAACTTATGCAATTCATTATTTTTTCTATGTGATATTTTGAAGTAATAAAATTTTGACTA
TCTTTTATATTTACTTTGTTCATTATAACCTCTCCTTAATTTATTGCATCTCTTTTCGAATATTTATGTT
TTTTGAGAAAAGAACGTACTCATGGTTCATCCCGATATGCGTATCGGTCTGTATATCAGCAACTTTCTAT
GTGTTTCAACTACAATAGTCATCTATTCTCATCTTTCTGAGTCCACCCCCTGCAAAGCCCCTCTTTACGA
CATAAAAATTCGGTCGGAAAAGGTATGCAAAAGATGTTTCTCTCTTTAAGAGAAACTCTTCGGGATGCAA
AAATATGAAAATAACTCCAATTCACCAAATTATATAGCGACTTTTTTACAAAATGCTAAAATTTGTTGAT
TTCCGTCAAGCAATTGTTGAGCAAAAATGTCTTTTACGATAAAATGATACCTCAATATCAACTGTTTAGC
AAAACGATATTTCTCTTAAAGAGAGAAACACCTTTTTGTTCACCAATCCCCGACTTTTAATCCCGCGGCC
ATGATTGAAAAAGGAAGAGTATGAGTATTCAACATTTCCGTGTCGCCCTTATTCCCTTTTTTGCGGCATT
TTGCCTTCCTGTTTTTGCTCACCCAGAAACGCTGGTGAAAGTAAAAGATGCTGAAGATCAGTTGGGTGCA
CGAGTGGGTTACATCGAACTGGATCTCAACAGCGGTAAGATCCTTGAGAGTTTTCGCCCCGAAGAACGTT
TTCCAATGATGAGCACTTTTAAAGTTCTGCTATGTGGCGCGGTATTATCCCGTATTGACGCCGGGCAAGA
GCAACTCGGTCGCCGCATACACTATTCTCAGAATGACTTGGTTGAGTACTCACCAGTCACAGAAAAGCAT
CTTACGGATGGCATGACAGTAAGAGAATTATGCAGTGCTGCCATAACCATGAGTGATAACACTGCGGCCA
ACTTACTTCTGACAACGATCGGAGGACCGAAGGAGCTAACCGCTTTTTTGCACAACATGGGGGATCATGT
AACTCGCCTTGATCGTTGGGAACCGGAGCTGAATGAAGCCATACCAAACGACGAGCGTGACACCACGATG
CCTGTAGCAATGGCAACAACGTTGCGCAAACTATTAACTGGCGAACTACTTACTCTAGCTTCCCGGCAAC
AATTAATAGACTGGATGGAGGCGGATAAAGTTGCAGGACCACTTCTGCGCTCGGCCCTTCCGGCTGGCTG
GTTTATTGCTGATAAATCTGGAGCCGGTGAGCGTGGGTCTCGCGGTATCATTGCAGCACTGGGGCCAGAT
GGTAAGCCCTCCCGTATCGTAGTTATCTACACGACGGGGAGTCAGGCAACTATGGATGAACGAAATAGAC
AGATCGCTGAGATAGGTGCCTCACTGATTAAGCATTGGTAACTGTCAGACCAAGTTTACTCATAACGCGT
CAATTCGAGGGGGATCAATTCCGTGATAGGTGGGCTGCCCTTCCTGGTTGGCTTGGTTTCATCAGCCATC
CGCTTGCCCTCATCTGTTACGCCGGCGGTAGCCGGCCAGCCTCGCAGAGCAGGATTCCCGTTGAGCACCG
CCAGGTGCGAATAAGGGACAGTGAAGAAGGAACACCCGCTCGCGGGTGGGCCTACTTCACCTATCCTGCC
CGGCTGACGCCGTTGGATACACCAAGGAAAGTCTACACGAACCCTTTGGCAAAATCCTGTATATCGTGCG
AAAAAGGATGGATATACCGAAAAAATCGCTATAATGACCCCGAAGCAGGGTTATGCAGCGGAAAACGGAA
TTGATCCGGCCACGATGCGTCCGGCGTAGAGGATCTGAAGATCAGCAGTTCAACCTGTTGATAGTACGTA
CTAAGCTCTCATGTTTCACGTACTAAGCTCTCATGTTTAACGTACTAAGCTCTCATGTTTAACGAACTAA
ACCCTCATGGCTAACGTACTAAGCTCTCATGGCTAACGTACTAAGCTCTCATGTTTCACGTACTAAGCTC
TCATGTTTGAACAATAAAATTAATATAAATCAGCAACTTAAATAGCCTCTAAGGTTTTAAGTTTTATAAG
AAAAAAAAGAATATATAAGGCTTTTAAAGCTTTTAAGGTTTAACGGTTGTGGACAACAAGCCAGGGATGT
AACGCACTGAGAAGCCCTTAGAGCCTCTCAAAGCAATTTTGAGTGACACAGGAACACTTAACGGCTGACA
TGGGAATTCCCCTCCACCGCGGTGGGTTCCATCACTGGAAGATAGGCAATTAGTAGAAGCAATTTGATTA
GTAATCTAAAAGCACTCCGATAACGATTAGAGTGCTTTTAGATTGTTTATCATTAATTATCAAAGCAAGT
GCAGTTCATTATGCCAGGATGCGCTCGCACAGACGCCAACCCGTGACACCGTTGATGGTCACGCGGAACA
GCAGGCTGCCGTCCGGGTTAATCAGACGCTCGTCAATAATCTTATTGCCATTCCACAGGGTACCGGTGAC
GGTGATCTTTTTACCGTCAAAAACGGCAATGCCTTCATACGGACGGCCGAAATAGTCAATCATATTCGGG
GTCACACCATCAATCACCAGCGTACCGTAATGCAAGATAACCTTGAAGTGGTGATCGTCAACTGGGTAGA
CGACTTTAAAGATTTTCTCGATTTGACCCATTTGGTCACCGCTCAGGCCTTCGTACGGGATGATCACATG
AATATCAATTTTCAGACCGTTCTCGCCGGACAGAACGATGCGCTGAATCGGCGTCACGCTCACACCCAGG
TTCTGGAACAGAGAGCTTACGCCACCCTGTTCCAGGACTTGATCCAAATTATAACCCGCGGTCTGACGCC
AATCGCCAACAAAATCTTCCAGAGTAAAAACCATTTTATTCTTTTACCTTAATTCCGCAACACTATTATA
AAATATTTTTTTTAAGTACCTGAGCAACAAAAAGTTGCTCAGGATTTTGCCATGTCAGAGGATTCACTTA
ACTTAGTGTTGCAAAAAAATAATCAAACAAAACCTCATCAGGCATGGCAAAAATACAAATAAAATCCGAG
AAGCTCACTCCTTAGCACGTGGCCAGCATCTTAGCGTCGGTGGTTACAAAGAAAATTCGACAAACTGTTA
TTTTTCTATCTATTTATTTGAATTGTGAGCGGATAACAATTACCTTTGTCGGCAATTGTGAGCGGATAAC
AATTAAATAAAGATATTCTCGTCAAACAAATATAAATAATATAAACATGGATAAGAAATACTCAATAGGC
TTAGCTATCGGCACAAATAGCGTCGGATGGGCGGTGATCACTGATGAATATAAGGTTCCGTCTAAAAAGT
TCAAGGTTCTGGGAAATACAGACCGCCACAGTATCAAAAAAAATCTTATAGGGGCTCTTTTATTTGACAG
TGGAGAGACAGCGGAAGCGACTCGTCTCAAACGGACAGCTCGTAGAAGGTATACACGTCGGAAGAATCGT
ATTTGTTATCTACAGGAGATTTTTTCAAATGAGATGGCGAAAGTAGATGATAGTTTCTTTCATCGACTTG
AAGAGTCTTTTTTGGTGGAAGAAGACAAGAAGCATGAACGTCATCCTATTTTTGGAAATATAGTAGATGA
AGTTGCTTATCATGAGAAATATCCAACTATCTATCATCTGCGAAAAAAATTGGTAGATTCTACTGATAAA
GCGGATTTGCGCTTAATCTATTTGGCCTTAGCGCATATGATTAAGTTTCGTGGTCATTTTTTGATTGAGG
GAGATTTAAATCCTGATAATAGTGATGTGGACAAACTATTTATCCAGTTGGTACAAACCTACAATCAATT
ATTTGAAGAAAACCCTATTAACGCAAGTGGAGTAGATGCTAAAGCGATTCTTTCTGCACGATTGAGTAAA
TCAAGACGATTAGAAAATCTCATTGCTCAGCTCCCCGGTGAGAAGAAAAATGGCTTATTTGGGAATCTCA
TTGCTTTGTCATTGGGTTTGACCCCTAATTTTAAATCAAATTTTGATTTGGCAGAAGATGCTAAATTACA
GCTTTCAAAAGATACTTACGATGATGATTTAGATAATTTATTGGCGCAAATTGGAGATCAATATGCTGAT
TTGTTTTTGGCAGCTAAGAATTTATCAGATGCTATTTTACTTTCAGATATCCTAAGAGTAAATACTGAAA
TAACTAAGGCTCCCCTATCAGCTTCAATGATTAAACGCTACGATGAACATCATCAAGACTTGACTCTTTT
AAAAGCTTTAGTTCGACAACAACTTCCAGAAAAGTATAAAGAAATCTTTTTTGATCAATCAAAAAACGGA
TATGCAGGTTATATTGATGGGGGAGCTAGCCAAGAAGAATTTTATAAATTTATCAAACCAATTTTAGAAA
AAATGGATGGTACTGAGGAATTATTGGTGAAACTAAATCGTGAAGATTTGCTGCGCAAGCAACGGACCTT
TGACAACGGCTCTATTCCCCATCAAATTCACTTGGGTGAGCTGCATGCTATTTTGAGAAGACAAGAAGAC
TTTTATCCATTTTTAAAAGACAATCGTGAGAAGATTGAAAAAATCTTGACTTTTCGAATTCCTTATTATG
TTGGTCCATTGGCGCGTGGCAATAGTCGTTTTGCATGGATGACTCGGAAGTCTGAAGAAACAATTACCCC
ATGGAATTTTGAAGAAGTTGTCGATAAAGGTGCTTCAGCTCAATCATTTATTGAACGCATGACAAACTTT
GATAAAAATCTTCCAAATGAAAAAGTACTACCAAAACATAGTTTGCTTTATGAGTATTTTACGGTTTATA
ACGAATTGACAAAGGTCAAATATGTTACTGAAGGAATGCGAAAACCAGCATTTCTTTCAGGTGAACAGAA
GAAAGCCATTGTTGATTTACTCTTCAAAACAAATCGAAAAGTAACCGTTAAGCAATTAAAAGAAGATTAT
TTCAAAAAAATAGAATGTTTTGATAGTGTTGAAATTTCAGGAGTTGAAGATAGATTTAATGCTTCATTAG
GTACCTACCATGATTTGCTAAAAATTATTAAAGATAAAGATTTTTTGGATAATGAAGAAAATGAAGATAT
CTTAGAGGATATTGTTTTAACATTGACCTTATTTGAAGATAGGGAGATGATTGAGGAAAGACTTAAAACA
TATGCTCACCTCTTTGATGATAAGGTGATGAAACAGCTTAAACGTCGCCGTTATACTGGTTGGGGACGTT
TGTCTCGAAAATTGATTAATGGTATTAGGGATAAGCAATCTGGCAAAACAATATTAGATTTTTTGAAATC
AGATGGTTTTGCCAATCGCAATTTTATGCAGCTGATCCATGATGATAGTTTGACATTTAAAGAAGACATT
CAAAAAGCACAAGTGTCTGGACAAGGCGATAGTTTACATGAACATATTGCAAATTTAGCTGGTAGCCCTG
CTATTAAAAAAGGTATTTTACAGACTGTAAAAGTTGTTGATGAATTGGTCAAAGTAATGGGGCGGCATAA
GCCAGAAAATATCGTTATTGAAATGGCACGTGAAAATCAGACAACTCAAAAGGGCCAGAAAAATTCGCGA
GAGCGTATGAAACGAATCGAAGAAGGTATCAAAGAATTAGGAAGTCAGATTCTTAAAGAGCATCCTGTTG
AAAATACTCAATTGCAAAATGAAAAGCTCTATCTCTATTATCTCCAAAATGGAAGAGACATGTATGTGGA
CCAAGAATTAGATATTAATCGTTTAAGTGATTATGATGTCGATGCCATTGTTCCACAAAGTTTCCTTAAA
GACGATTCAATAGACAATAAGGTCTTAACGCGTTCTGATAAAAATCGTGGTAAATCGGATAACGTTCCAA
GTGAAGAAGTAGTCAAAAAGATGAAAAACTATTGGAGACAACTTCTAAACGCCAAGTTAATCACTCAACG
TAAGTTTGATAATTTAACGAAAGCTGAACGTGGAGGTTTGAGTGAACTTGATAAAGCTGGTTTTATCAAA
CGCCAATTGGTTGAAACTCGCCAAATCACTAAGCATGTGGCACAAATTTTGGATAGTCGCATGAATACTA
AATACGATGAAAATGATAAACTTATTCGAGAGGTTAAAGTGATTACCTTAAAATCTAAATTAGTTTCTGA
CTTCCGAAAAGATTTCCAATTCTATAAAGTACGTGAGATTAACAATTACCATCATGCCCATGATGCGTAT
CTAAATGCCGTCGTTGGAACTGCTTTGATTAAGAAATATCCAAAACTTGAATCGGAGTTTGTCTATGGTG
ATTATAAAGTTTATGATGTTCGTAAAATGATTGCTAAGTCTGAGCAAGAAATAGGCAAAGCAACCGCAAA
ATATTTCTTTTACTCTAATATCATGAACTTCTTCAAAACAGAAATTACACTTGCAAATGGAGAGATTCGC
AAACGCCCTCTAATCGAAACTAATGGGGAAACTGGAGAAATTGTCTGGGATAAAGGGCGAGATTTTGCCA
CAGTGCGCAAAGTATTGTCCATGCCCCAAGTCAATATTGTCAAGAAAACAGAAGTACAGACAGGCGGATT
CTCCAAGGAGTCAATTTTACCAAAAAGAAATTCGGACAAGCTTATTGCTCGTAAAAAAGACTGGGATCCA
AAAAAATATGGTGGTTTTGATAGTCCAACGGTAGCTTATTCAGTCCTAGTGGTTGCTAAGGTGGAAAAAG
GGAAATCGAAGAAGTTAAAATCCGTTAAAGAGTTACTAGGGATCACAATTATGGAAAGAAGTTCCTTTGA
AAAAAATCCGATTGACTTTTTAGAAGCTAAAGGATATAAGGAAGTTAAAAAAGACTTAATCATTAAACTA
CCTAAATATAGTCTTTTTGAGTTAGAAAACGGTCGTAAACGGATGCTGGCTAGTGCCGGAGAATTACAAA
AAGGAAATGAGCTGGCTCTGCCAAGCAAATATGTGAATTTTTTATATTTAGCTAGTCATTATGAAAAGTT
GAAGGGTAGTCCAGAAGATAACGAACAAAAACAATTGTTTGTGGAGCAGCATAAGCATTATTTAGATGAG
ATTATTGAGCAAATCAGTGAATTTTCTAAGCGTGTTATTTTAGCAGATGCCAATTTAGATAAAGTTCTTA
GTGCATATAACAAACATAGAGACAAACCAATACGTGAACAAGCAGAAAATATTATTCATTTATTTACGTT
GACGAATCTTGGAGCTCCCGCTGCTTTTAAATATTTTGATACAACAATTGATCGTAAACGATATACGTCT
ACAAAAGAAGTTTTAGATGCCACTCTTATCCATCAATCCATCACTGGTCTTTATGAAACACGCATTGATT
TGAGTCAGCTAGGAGGTGACTGAATTAATGCGGCTGCAATTTTTTTGGGCGGGGCCGCCCAAAAAAATCC
TAGCACCCTGCAGCAGTACTGCTTGACCATAAGAACAAAAAAACTTCCGATAAAGTTTGGAAGATAAAGC
TAAAAGTTCTTATCTTTGCAGTGACAGAACGATGCGCTGAATGTTTTAGAGCTAGAAATAGCAAGTTAAA
ATAAGGCTAGTCCGTTATCAACTTGAAAAAGTGGCACCGAGTCGGTGCTTTTTTTCTAGATGATGATTAA
GGATCTTGCGTACAATTTGACGATCGTTTCACAGCATTTGTGCATTGGCTGCAACAA
Features (pLannotate 1.2.2; 11 found; start..end, strand, type, name):
    326..1408    +  CDS            lacI: lac repressor; lacI; The lac repressor binds to the lac operator to inhibit transcription in E. coli. This inhibition can be relieved by adding lactose or isopropyl-β-D-thiogalactopyranoside (IPTG).
   3355..4083    -  CDS            ermC': ERM_BACIU - Experimental evidence at protein level: Swiss-Prot protein existence level 1. This protein produces a dimethylation of the adenine residue at position 2085 in 23S rRNA, resulting in reduced affinity between ribosomes and macrolide-lincosamide-streptogramin B antibiotics. From Bacillus subtilis.
   4571..5431    +  CDS            AmpR: β-lactamase; bla; confers resistance to ampicillin, carbenicillin, and related antibiotics
   5484..5529    -  CDS            traJ (fragment): oriT-recognizing protein; traJ
   5562..5671    -  oriT           oriT: incP origin of transfer
   5842..6230    +  rep_origin     R6K γ ori: γ replication origin from E. coli plasmid R6K; requires the R6K initiator protein pi for replication
   6382..6903    -  CDS            LUCI_OPLGR (fragment): Experimental evidence at protein level: Swiss-Prot protein existence level 1. Catalytic subunit of oplophorus-luciferin 2-monooxygenase. Oxidoreductase that converts coelenterazine (the oplophorus luciferin) to coelenteramide under emission of blue light with a maximum at 454 nm. Is also active with bisdeoxycoelenterazine. From Oplophorus gracilirostris (Luminous shrimp).
   7160..7181    +  protein_bind   lac operator (fragment): The lac repressor binds to the lac operator to inhibit transcription in E. coli. This inhibition can be relieved by adding lactose or isopropyl-β-D-thiogalactopyranoside (IPTG). lac repressor encoded by lacI
   7194..7214    +  protein_bind   lac operator (fragment): The lac repressor binds to the lac operator to inhibit transcription in E. coli. This inhibition can be relieved by adding lactose or isopropyl-β-D-thiogalactopyranoside (IPTG). lac repressor encoded by lacI
   7257..11363   +  CDS            dCas9: catalytically dead mutant of the Cas9 endonuclease from the Streptococcus pyogenes Type II CRISPR/Cas system RNA-guided DNA-binding protein that lacks endonuclease activity due to the D10A mutation in the RuvC catalytic domain and the H840A mutation in the HNH catalytic domain
  11523..11598   +  misc_RNA       gRNA scaffold: guide RNA scaffold for the Streptococcus pyogenes CRISPR/Cas9 system
