[The description below was written by a language model from this plasmid's Addgene catalogue record and pLannotate feature annotations shown in this document.]
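Description:
pMM733 is an IPTG-inducible CRISPR interference vector built on the pNBU2 backbone for use in Bacteroides, with the associated work carried out in the human gut commensal Bacteroides thetaiotaomicron. It is maintained at low copy in E. coli through an R6K γ origin, which only functions when the pi initiator protein is supplied by the host, consistent with the listed pir-type propagation strain. Ampicillin resistance (β-lactamase) provides selection in E. coli, and an erm-family rRNA methylase gene matches the recorded erythromycin selection in Bacteroides. An incP oriT with an adjacent traJ fragment allows conjugative mobilisation from E. coli into the recipient. pNBU2-type vectors generally establish themselves by integrating into the Bacteroides chromosome rather than replicating there, although the integrase and attachment site were not picked up in the automated annotation.

The payload is a self-contained repression test circuit. Catalytically dead S. pyogenes Cas9 (D10A/H840A) lies just downstream of two lac operator fragments, and a lacI gene elsewhere on the plasmid supplies the repressor, so dCas9 expression is held off until IPTG is added. A single guide RNA, annotated through its scaffold just after dCas9, carries the spacer designated NL4, directed against NanoLuc. NanoLuc itself, the engineered Oplophorus-derived luciferase, is encoded on the opposite strand and is described as constitutively expressed. The specific promoters driving each unit are not stated in the record. On induction, the dCas9–sgRNA complex binds the NanoLuc cassette and blocks its transcription, so the drop in luminescence reports knockdown efficiency. The catalogue lists 11,777 bp whereas the deposited sequence is 11,677 nt, a discrepancy the record does not explain.
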