Addgene plasmid #68898: pMM733
Purpose: IPTG-inducible CRISPRi vector targeting NanoLuc (NL4), constiutive NanoLuc, pNBU2 backbone, AmpR
Depositing lab: Timothy Lu & Christopher Voigt. Publication: Programming a Human Commensal Bacterium, Bacteroides thetaiotaomicron, to Sense and Respond to Stimuli in the Murine Gut Microbiota. Mimee M, Tucker AC, Voigt CA, Lu TK. Cell Syst. 2015 Jul 29;1(1):62-71. doi: 10.1016/j.cels.2015.06.001. PubMed 26918244.
Backbone
  Vector backbone: pNBU2
  Total vector size (bp): 11777
  Selectable markers: Erythromycin in Bacteroides
Growth in bacteria
  Bacterial resistance: Ampicillin, 100 μg/mL
  Growth temperature: 37°C
  Growth strain: Pir1
  Copy number: Low Copy
Gene/Insert 1
  Gene/Insert name: dCas9
  Insert size (bp): 4107
Gene/Insert 2
  Gene/Insert name: LacI
  Insert size (bp): 1092
Gene/Insert 3
  Gene/Insert name: sgRNA
  Insert size (bp): 102
Gene/Insert 4
  Gene/Insert name: NanoLuc
  Insert size (bp): 516
Terms and licenses: Academic/Nonprofit Terms; Industry Terms: Not Available to Industry
How to cite: pMM733 was a gift from Timothy Lu & Christopher Voigt (Addgene plasmid # 68898 ; http://n2t.net/addgene:68898 ; RRID:Addgene_68898)
