>Addgene plasmid #68898 | pMM733 | addgene partial sequence | sequence record 126170 | pGP704-R 5'-aacaagccagggatgtaacg-3'
TGAGTGACACAGGAACACTTAACGGCTGACATGGGAATTCCCCTCCACCGCGGTGGGTTCCATCACTGGA
AGATAGGCAATTAGTAGAAGCAATTTGATTAGTAATCTAAAAGCACTCCGATAACGATTAGAGTGCTTTT
AGATTGTTTATCATTAATTATCAAAGCAAGTGCAGTTCATTATGCCAGGATGCGCTCGCACAGACGCCAA
CCCGTGACACCGTTGATGGTCACGCGGAACAGCAGGCTGCCGTCCGGGTTAATCAGACGCTCGTCAATAA
TCTTATTGCCATTCCACAGGGTACCGGTGACGGTGATCTTTTTACCGTCAAAAACGGCAATGCCTTCATA
CGGACGGCCGAAATAGTCAATCATATTCGGGGTCACACCATCAATCACCAGCGTACCGTAATGCAAGATA
ACCTTGAAGTGGTGATCGTCAACTGGGTAGACGACTTTAAAGATTTTCTCGATTTGACCCATTTGGTCAC
CGCTCAGGCCTTCGTACGGGATGATCACATGAATATCAATTTTCAGACCGTTCTCGCCGGACAGAACGAT
GCGCTGAATCGGCGTCACGCTCACACCCAGGTTCTGGAACAGAGAGCTTACGCCACCCTGTTCCAGGACT
TGATCCAAATTATAACCCGCGGTCTGACGCCAATCGCCAACAAAATCTTCCAGAGTAA
