>Addgene plasmid #68898 | pMM733 | addgene partial sequence | sequence record 126267 | StrepPyoCas9-5UTR-F 5'-CGGTGCCACTTTTTCAAGTTG-3'
AAACATTCAGCGCATCGTTCTGTCACTGCAAAGATAAGAACTTTTAGCTTTATCTTCCAAACTTTATCGG
AAGTTTTTTTGTTCTTATGGTCAAGCAGTACTGCTGCAGGGTGCTAGGATTTTTTTGGGCGGCCCCGCCC
AAAAAAATTGCAGCCGCATTAATTCAGTCACCTCCTAGCTGACTCAAATCAATGCGTGTTTCATAAAGAC
CAGTGATGGATTGATGGATAAGAGTGGCATCTAAAACTTCTTTTGTAGACGTATATCGTTTACGATCAAT
TGTTGTATCAAAATATTTAAAAGCAGCGGGAGCTCCAAGATTCGTCAACGTAAATAAATGAATAATATTT
TCTGCTTGTTCACGTATTGGTTTGTCTCTATGTTTGTTATATGCACTAAGAACTTTATCTAAATTGGCAT
CTGCTAAAATAACACGCTTAGAAAATTCACTGATTTGCTCAATAATCTCATCTAAATAATGCTTATGCTG
CTCCACAAACAATTGTTTTTGTTCGTTATCTTCTGGACTACCCTTCAACTTTTCATAATGACTAGCTAAA
TATAAAAAATTCACATATTTGCTTGGCAGAGCCAGCTCATTTCCTTTTTGTAATTCTCCGGCACTAGCCA
GCATCCGTTTACGACCGTTTTCTAACTCAAAAAGACTATATTTAGGTAGTTTAATGATTAAGTCTTTTTT
AACTTCCTTATATCCTTTAGCTTCTAAAAAGTCAATCGGATTTTTTTCAAAGGAACTTCTTTCCATAATT
GTGATCCCTAGTAACTCTTTAACGGATTT
