>Addgene plasmid #68898 | pMM733 | addgene partial sequence | sequence record 126269 | dCas9-R1 5'-TTTCAACCAATTGGCGTTTG-3'
CACGTTCAGCTTTCGTTAAATTATCAAACTTACGTTGAGTGATTAACTTGGCGTTTAGAAGTTGTCTCCA
ATAGTTTTTCATCTTTTTGACTACTTCTTCACTTGGAACGTTATCCGATTTACCACGATTTTTATCAGAA
CGCGTTAAGACCTTATTGTCTATTGAATCGTCTTTAAGGAAACTTTGTGGAACAATGGCATCGACATCAT
AATCACTTAAACGATTAATATCTAATTCTTGGTCCACATACATGTCTCTTCCATTTTGGAGATAATAGAG
ATAGAGCTTTTCATTTTGCAATTGAGTATTTTCAACAGGATGCTCTTTAAGAATCTGACTTCCTAATTCT
TTGATACCTTCTTCGATTCGTTTCATACGCTCTCGCGAATTTTTCTGGCCCTTTTGAGTTGTCTGATTTT
CACGTGCCATTTCAATAACGATATTTTCTGGCTTATGCCGCCCCATTACTTTGACCAATTCATCAACAAC
TTTTACAGTCTGTAAAATACCTTTTTTAATAGCAGGGCTACCAGCTAAATTTGCAATATGTTCATGTAAA
CTATCGCCTTGTCCAGACACTTGTGCTTTTTGAATGTCTTCTTTAAATGTCAAACTATCATCATGGATCA
GCTGCATAAAATTGCGATTGGCAAAACCATCTGATTTCAAAAAATCTAATATTGTTTTGCCAGATTGCTT
ATCCCTAATACCATTAATCAATTTTCGAGACAAACGTCCCCAACCAGTATAACGGCGACGTTTAAGCTGT
TTCATCACCTTATCATCAAAGAGGTGAGCATATGT
